>Addgene plasmid #162250 | eMagB-iRFP-Mito | depositor full sequence | sequence record 314512 | eMagB-iRFP-Mito sequence 7493 bps
GTCGACATTGATTATTGACTAGTTATTAATAGTAATCAATTACGGGGTCATTAGTTCATAGCCCATATAT
GGAGTTCCGCGTTACATAACTTACGGTAAATGGCCCGCCTGGCTGACCGCCCAACGACCCCCGCCCATTG
ACGTCAATAATGACGTATGTTCCCATAGTAACGCCAATAGGGACTTTCCATTGACGTCAATGGGTGGACT
ATTTACGGTAAACTGCCCACTTGGCAGTACATCAAGTGTATCATATGCCAAGTACGCCCCCTATTGACGT
CAATGACGGTAAATGGCCCGCCTGGCATTATGCCCAGTACATGACCTTATGGGACTTTCCTACTTGGCAG
TACATCTACGTATTAGTCATCGCTATTACCATGGGTCGAGGTGAGCCCCACGTTCTGCTTCACTCTCCCC
ATCTCCCCCCCCTCCCCACCCCCAATTTTGTATTTATTTATTTTTTAATTATTTTGTGCAGCGATGGGGG
CGGGGGGGGGGGGGGCGCGCGCCAGGCGGGGCGGGGCGGGGGCGAGGGCGGGGCGGGGCGAGGCGGAGAG
GTGCGGCGGCAGCCAATCAGAGCGGCGCGCTCCGAAAGTTTCCTTTTATGGCGAGGCGGCGGCGGCGGCG
GCCCTATAAAAAGCGAAGCGCGCGGCGGGCGGGAGTCGCTGCGTTGCCTTCGCCCCGTGCCCCGCTCCGC
GCCGCCTCGCGCCGCCCGCCCCGGCTCTGACTGACCGCGTTACTCCCACAGGTGAGCGGGCGGGACGGCC
CTTCTCCTCCGGGCTGTAATTAGCGCTTGGTTTAATGACGGCTCGTTTCTTTTCTGTGGCTGCGTGAAAG
CCTTAAAGGGCTCCGGGAGGGCCCTTTGTGCGGGGGGGAGCGGCTCGGGGGGTGCGTGCGTGTGTGTGTG
CGTGGGGAGCGCCGCGTGCGGCCCGCGCTGCCCGGCGGCTGTGAGCGCTGCGGGCGCGGCGCGGGGCTTT
GTGCGCTCCGCGTGTGCGCGAGGGGAGCGCGGCCGGGGGCGGTGCCCCGCGGTGCGGGGGGGCTGCGAGG
GGAACAAAGGCTGCGTGCGGGGTGTGTGCGTGGGGGGGTGAGCAGGGGGTGTGGGCGCGGCGGTCGGGCT
GTAACCCCCCCCTGCACCCCCCTCCCCGAGTTGCTGAGCACGGCCCGGCTTCGGGTGCGGGGCTCCGTGC
GGGGCGTGGCGCGGGGCTCGCCGTGCCGGGCGGGGGGTGGCGGCAGGTGGGGGTGCCGGGCGGGGCGGGG
CCGCCTCGGGCCGGGGAGGGCTCGGGGGAGGGGCGCGGCGGCCCCGGAGCGCCGGCGGCTGTCGAGGCGC
GGCGAGCCGCAGCCATTGCCTTTTATGGTAATCGTGCGAGAGGGCGCAGGGACTTCCTTTGTCCCAAATC
TGGCGGAGCCGAAATCTGGGAGGCGCCGCCGCACCCCCTCTAGCGGGCGCGGGCGAAGCGGTGCGGCGCC
GGCAGGAAGGAAATGGGCGGGGAGGGCCTTCGTGCGTCGCCGCGCCGCCGTCCCCTTCTCCATCTCCAGC
CTCGGGGCTGCCGCAGGGGGACGGCTGCCTTCGGGGGGGACGGGGCAGGGCGGGGTTCGGCTTCTGGCGT
GTGACCGGCGGCTCTAGAGCCTCTGCTAACCATGTTCATGCCTTCTTCTTTTTCCTACAGCTCCTGGGCA
ACGTGCTGGTTGTTGTGCTGTCTCATCATTTTGGCAAAGAATTCGGTACCGCGGGCCCGGGATCCACCGG
AAGCCACCTGCATGCGGCCGCGCTAGCGCCACCATGGGACATACCCTCTACGCGCCGGGGGGTTATGACA
TCATGGGTTACCTCAGACAGATCAGAAACCGGCCGAACCCACAAGTGGAGCTGGGACCCGTCGACCTCTC
CTGCGCCCTCGTGCTGTGTGACCTTAAGCAGAAGGACACCCCTGTGGTGTACGCCTCCGAAGCATTCCTG
GAGATGACCGGGTACAACAGACACGAAGTGCTGGGACGGAACTGCCGCTTCCTGCAATCCCCGGATGGAA
TGGTGAAGCCTAAGTCAACCCGCAAATACGTGGACTCCAACACTATCTACACCATGAAGAAGGCCATTGA
CCGCAATGCTGAGGTGCAAGTGGAAGTGGTGAACTTCAAGAAGAACGGACAGCGCTTCGTCAACTTCCTG
ACTATGATTCCCGTGCGGGACGAAACCGGCGAATACCGGTACAGCATCGGGTTTCAGTGCGAGACTGAGG
GCGGCTCCGGAGGCAGCGGCGGTTCTGGAGGTTCCGGTGGCGGCTCCCAATTGATGGCGCGTAAGGTCGA
TCTCACCTCCTGCGATCGCGAGCCGATCCACATCCCCGGCAGCATTCAGCCGTGCGGCTGCCTACTAGCC
TGCGACGCGCAGGCGGTGCGGATCACGCGCATTACGGAAAATGCCGGCGCGTTCTTTGGACGCGAAACTC
CGCGGGTCGGTGAGCTACTCGCCGATTACTTCGGCGAGACCGAAGCCCATGCGCTGCGCAACGCACTGGC
GCAGTCCTCCGATCCAAAGCGACCGGCGCTGATCTTCGGTTGGCGCGACGGCCTGACCGGCCGCACCTTC
GACATCTCACTGCATCGCCATGACGGTACATCGATCATCGAGTTCGAGCCTGCGGCGGCCGAACAGGCCG
ACAATCCGCTGCGGCTGACGCGGCAGATCATCGCGCGCACCAAAGAACTGAAGTCGCTCGAAGAGATGGC
CGCACGGGTGCCGCGCTATCTGCAGGCGATGCTCGGCTATCACCGCGTGATGTTGTACCGCTTCGCGGAC
GACGGCTCCGGGATGGTGATCGGCGAGGCGAAGCGCAGCGACCTAGAGAGCTTTCTCGGTCAGCACTTTC
CGGCGTCGCTGGTCCCGCAGCAGGCGCGGCTACTGTACTTGAAGAACGCGATCCGCGTGGTCTCGGATTC
GCGCGGCATCAGCAGCCGGATCGTGCCCGAGCACGACGCCTCCGGCGCCGCGCTCGATCTGTCGTTCGCG
CACCTGCGCAGCATCTCGCCCTGCCATCTCGAATTTCTGCGGAACATGGGCGTCAGCGCCTCGATGTCGC
TGTCGATCATCATTGACGGCACGCTATGGGGATTGATCATCTGTCATCATTACGAGCCGCGTGCCGTGCC
GATGGCGCAGCGCGTCGCGGCCGAAATGTTCGCCGACTTCTTATCGCTGCACTTCACCGCCGCCCACCAC
CAACGCTACGCGTTGCAGGTGCAGAATGGACCTATAGGACATCGAGGTGAAGGGGACCCAAGTGGTATTC
CCATATTTATGGTGCTGGTGCCAGTGTTTGCCCTCACCATGGTAGCAGCCTGGGCTTTCATGAGATACCG
GCAACAACTTTGAGTTAACTCGAGGTACCGATGAATAGCTAAGGTCGAGGCCGCAGGTAAGTATCAAGGT
TACAAGACAGGTTTAAGGAGACCAATAGAAACTGGGCTTGTCGAGACAGAGAAGACTCTTGCGTTTCTGA
TAGGCACCTATTGGTCTTACTGACATCCACTTTGCCTTTCTCTCCACAGGTGTCGACAATCAACCTCTGG
ATTACAAAATTTGTGAAAGATTGACTGGTATTCTTAACTATGTTGCTCCTTTTACGCTATGTGGATACGC
TGCTTTAATGCCTTTGTATCATGCTATTGCTTCCCGTATGGCTTTCATTTTCTCCTCCTTGTATAAATCC
TGGTTGCTGTCTCTTTATGAGGAGTTGTGGCCCGTTGTCAGGCAACGTGGCGTGGTGTGCACTGTGTTTG
CTGACGCAACCCCCACTGGTTGGGGCATTGCCACCACCTGTCAGCTCCTTTCCGGGACTTTCGCTTTCCC
CCTCCCTATTGCCACGGCGGAACTCATCGCCGCCTGCCTTGCCCGCTGCTGGACAGGGGCTCGGCTGTTG
GGCACTGACAATTCCGTGGTGTTGTCGGGGAAGCTGACGTCCTTTCCATGGCTGCTCGCCTGTGTTGCCA
CCTGGATTCTGCGCGGGACGTCCTTCTGCTACGTCCCTTCGGCCCTCAATCCAGCGGACCTTCCTTCCCG
CGGCCTGCTGCCGGCTCTGCGGCCTCTTCCGCGTCTTCGCCTTCGCCCTCAGACGAGTCGGATCTCCCTT
TGGGCCGCCTCCCCGCCTGGAATTCGAGCTCGGTACGATCAGCCTCGACTGTGCCTTCTAGTTGCCAGCC
ATCTGTTGTTTGCCCCTCCCCCGTGCCTTCCTTGACCCTGGAAGGTGCCACTCCCACTGTCCTTTCCTAA
TAAAATGAGGAAATTGCATCGCATTGTCTGAGTAGGTGTCATTCTATTCTGGGGGGTGGGGTGGGGCAGG
ACAGCAAGGGGGAGGATTGGGAAGACAATAGCAGGCCAGCTTTTGTTCCCTTTAGGGTTAATTGCGCGCT
TGGCGCTAATCATGGTCATAGCTGTTTCCACTCCTCAGGTGCAGGCTGCCTATCAGAAGGTGGTGGCTGG
TGTGGCCAATGCCCTGGCTCACAAATACCACTGAGATCTTTTTCCCTCTGCCAAAAATTATGGGGACATC
ATGAAGCCCCTTGAGCATCTGACTTCTGGCTAATAAAGGAAATTTATTTTCATTGCAATAGTGTGTTGGA
ATTTTTTGTGTCTCTCACTCGGAAGGACATATGGGAGGGCAAATCATTTAAAACATCAGAATGAGTATTT
GGTTTAGAGTTTGGCAACATATGCCATATGCTGGCTGCCATGAACAAAGGTGGCTATAAAGAGGTCATCA
GTATATGAAACAGCCCCCTGCTGTCCATTCCTTATTCCATAGAAAAGCCTTGACTTGAGGTTAGATTTTT
TTTTATATTTTGTTTGTGTTATTTTTTTCTTTAACATCCCTAAAATTTTCCTTACATGTTTTACTAGCCA
GATTTTTCCTCCTCTCCTGACTACTCCCAGTCATAGCTGTCCCTCTTCTCTTATGAAGATCCCTCGACCT
GCAGCCCAAGCTTGGCGTAATCATGGTCATAGCTGTTTCCTGTGTGAAATTGTTATCCGCTCACAATTCC
ACACAACATACGAGCCGGAAGCATAAAGTGTAAAGCCTGGGGTGCCTAATGAGTGAGCTAACTCACATTA
ATTGCGTTGCGCTCACTGCCCGCTTTCCAGTCGGGAAACCTGTCGTGCCAGCGGATCCGCATCTCAATTA
GTCAGCAACCATAGTCCCGCCCCTAACTCCGCCCATCCCGCCCCTAACTCCGCCCAGTTCCGCCCATTCT
CCGCCCCATGGCTGACTAATTTTTTTTATTTATGCAGAGGCCGAGGCCGCCTCGGCCTCTGAGCTATTCC
AGAAGTAGTGAGGAGGCTTTTTTGGAGGCCTAGGCTTTTGCAAAAAGCTAACTTGTTTATTGCAGCTTAT
AATGGTTACAAATAAAGCAATAGCATCACAAATTTCACAAATAAAGCATTTTTTTCACTGCATTCTAGTT
GTGGTTTGTCCAAACTCATCAATGTATCTTATCATGTCTGGATCCGCTGCATTAATGAATCGGCCAACGC
GCGGGGAGAGGCGGTTTGCGTATTGGGCGCTCTTCCGCTTCCTCGCTCACTGACTCGCTGCGCTCGGTCG
TTCGGCTGCGGCGAGCGGTATCAGCTCACTCAAAGGCGGTAATACGGTTATCCACAGAATCAGGGGATAA
CGCAGGAAAGAACATGTGAGCAAAAGGCCAGCAAAAGGCCAGGAACCGTAAAAAGGCCGCGTTGCTGGCG
TTTTTCCATAGGCTCCGCCCCCCTGACGAGCATCACAAAAATCGACGCTCAAGTCAGAGGTGGCGAAACC
CGACAGGACTATAAAGATACCAGGCGTTTCCCCCTGGAAGCTCCCTCGTGCGCTCTCCTGTTCCGACCCT
GCCGCTTACCGGATACCTGTCCGCCTTTCTCCCTTCGGGAAGCGTGGCGCTTTCTCAATGCTCACGCTGT
AGGTATCTCAGTTCGGTGTAGGTCGTTCGCTCCAAGCTGGGCTGTGTGCACGAACCCCCCGTTCAGCCCG
ACCGCTGCGCCTTATCCGGTAACTATCGTCTTGAGTCCAACCCGGTAAGACACGACTTATCGCCACTGGC
AGCAGCCACTGGTAACAGGATTAGCAGAGCGAGGTATGTAGGCGGTGCTACAGAGTTCTTGAAGTGGTGG
CCTAACTACGGCTACACTAGAAGGACAGTATTTGGTATCTGCGCTCTGCTGAAGCCAGTTACCTTCGGAA
AAAGAGTTGGTAGCTCTTGATCCGGCAAACAAACCACCGCTGGTAGCGGTGGTTTTTTTGTTTGCAAGCA
GCAGATTACGCGCAGAAAAAAAGGATCTCAAGAAGATCCTTTGATCTTTTCTACGGGGTCTGACGCTCAG
TGGAACGAAAACTCACGTTAAGGGATTTTGGTCATGAGATTATCAAAAAGGATCTTCACCTAGATCCTTT
TAAATTAAAAATGAAGTTTTAAATCAATCTAAAGTATATATGAGTAAACTTGGTCTGACAGTTACCAATG
CTTAATCAGTGAGGCACCTATCTCAGCGATCTGTCTATTTCGTTCATCCATAGTTGCCTGACTCCCCGTC
GTGTAGATAACTACGATACGGGAGGGCTTACCATCTGGCCCCAGTGCTGCAATGATACCGCGAGACCCAC
GCTCACCGGCTCCAGATTTATCAGCAATAAACCAGCCAGCCGGAAGGGCCGAGCGCAGAAGTGGTCCTGC
AACTTTATCCGCCTCCATCCAGTCTATTAATTGTTGCCGGGAAGCTAGAGTAAGTAGTTCGCCAGTTAAT
AGTTTGCGCAACGTTGTTGCCATTGCTACAGGCATCGTGGTGTCACGCTCGTCGTTTGGTATGGCTTCAT
TCAGCTCCGGTTCCCAACGATCAAGGCGAGTTACATGATCCCCCATGTTGTGCAAAAAAGCGGTTAGCTC
CTTCGGTCCTCCGATCGTTGTCAGAAGTAAGTTGGCCGCAGTGTTATCACTCATGGTTATGGCAGCACTG
CATAATTCTCTTACTGTCATGCCATCCGTAAGATGCTTTTCTGTGACTGGTGAGTACTCAACCAAGTCAT
TCTGAGAATAGTGTATGCGGCGACCGAGTTGCTCTTGCCCGGCGTCAATACGGGATAATACCGCGCCACA
TAGCAGAACTTTAAAAGTGCTCATCATTGGAAAACGTTCTTCGGGGCGAAAACTCTCAAGGATCTTACCG
CTGTTGAGATCCAGTTCGATGTAACCCACTCGTGCACCCAACTGATCTTCAGCATCTTTTACTTTCACCA
GCGTTTCTGGGTGAGCAAAAACAGGAAGGCAAAATGCCGCAAAAAAGGGAATAAGGGCGACACGGAAATG
TTGAATACTCATACTCTTCCTTTTTCAATATTATTGAAGCATTTATCAGGGTTATTGTCTCATGAGCGGA
TACATATTTGAATGTATTTAGAAAAATAAACAAATAGGGGTTCCGCGCACATTTCCCCGAAAAGTGCCAC
CTG
Features (pLannotate 1.2.2; 23 found; start..end, strand, type, name):
      4..383     +  enhancer       CMV enhancer: human cytomegalovirus immediate early enhancer
    386..661     +  promoter       chicken β-actin promoter: No description available
    662..1670    +  intron         chimeric intron: chimera between introns from chicken β-actin and rabbit β-globin
   1724..1750    +  misc_feature   MCS (fragment): multiple cloning site
   2294..3226    +  CDS            iRFP670: iRFP670 is a basic (constitutively fluorescent) near ir fluorescent protein published in 2013, derived from Rhodopseudomonas palustris CGA009. It has low acid sensitivity. It requires the cofactor biliverdin for fluorescence.
   3233..3370    +  CDS            SYNJ2BP (fragment): SYJ2B_HUMAN - Also known as OMP25 From Homo sapiens (Human).
   3417..3549    +  intron         chimeric intron: chimera between introns from human β-globin and immunoglobulin heavy chain genes
   3558..4146    +  misc_feature   WPRE: woodchuck hepatitis virus posttranscriptional regulatory element
   4150..4166    +  misc_feature   MCS (fragment): pUC18/19 multiple cloning site
   4179..4290    +  polyA_signal   bGH poly(A) signal: bovine growth hormone polyadenylation signal
   4440..4511    +  CDS            HBB (fragment): HBB_PONPY - Experimental evidence at transcript level: Swiss-Prot protein existence level 2. Involved in oxygen transport from the lung to the various peripheral tissues. From Pongo pygmaeus (Bornean orangutan).
   4582..4637    +  polyA_signal   β-globin poly(A) signal: rabbit β-globin polyadenylation signal (Gil and Proudfoot, 1987)
   5020..5036    -  protein_bind   lac operator: The lac repressor binds to the lac operator to inhibit transcription in E. coli. This inhibition can be relieved by adding lactose or isopropyl-β-D-thiogalactopyranoside (IPTG). lac repressor encoded by lacI
   5044..5074    -  promoter       lac promoter: promoter for the E. coli lac operon
   5089..5110    -  protein_bind   CAP binding site: CAP binding activates transcription in the presence of cAMP. E. coli catabolite activator protein
   5123..5162    -  CDS            lacI (fragment): lac repressor; lacI; The lac repressor binds to the lac operator to inhibit transcription in E. coli. This inhibition can be relieved by adding lactose or isopropyl-β-D-thiogalactopyranoside (IPTG).
   5169..5191    +  promoter       SV40 promoter (fragment): SV40 enhancer and early promoter
   5215..5350    +  rep_origin     SV40 ori: SV40 origin of replication
   5370..5504    +  polyA_signal   SV40 poly(A) signal: SV40 polyadenylation signal
   5506..5560    -  CDS            lacI (fragment): lac repressor; lacI; The lac repressor binds to the lac operator to inhibit transcription in E. coli. This inhibition can be relieved by adding lactose or isopropyl-β-D-thiogalactopyranoside (IPTG).
   5743..6331    -  rep_origin     ori: high-copy-number ColE1/pMB1/pBR322/pUC origin of replication
   6502..7362    -  CDS            AmpR: β-lactamase; bla; confers resistance to ampicillin, carbenicillin, and related antibiotics
   7363..7467    -  promoter       AmpR promoter: bla
