>Addgene plasmid #162250 | eMagB-iRFP-Mito | addgene full sequence | sequence record 320897 | Addgene Partial NGS Result
GGTCGACATTGATTATTGACTAGTTATTAATAGTAATCAATTACGGGGTCATTAGTTCATAGCCCATATA
TGGAGTTCCGCGTTACATAACTTACGGTAAATGGCCCGCCTGGCTGACCGCCCAACGACCCCCGCCCATT
GACGTCAATAATGACGTATGTTCCCATAGTAACGCCAATAGGGACTTTCCATTGACGTCAATGGGTGGAG
TATTTACGGTAAACTGCCCACTTGGCAGTACATCAAGTGTATCATATGCCAAGTACGCCCCCTATTGACG
TCAATGACGGTAAATGGCCCGCCTGGCATTATGCCCAGTACATGACCTTATGGGACTTTCCTACTTGGCA
GTACATCTACGTATTAGTCATCGCTATTACCATGGTCGAGGTGAGCCCCACGTTCTGCTTCACTCTCCCC
ATCTCCCCCCCCTCCCCACCCCCAATTTTGTATTTATTTATTTTTTAATTATTTTGTGCAGCGATGGGGG
CGGGGGGGGGGGGGGGGCGCGCCGGGGGGGGGGGGGGGGGGGGGGGGGGGGGGGGGGGGGGGGGGGGGGG
GGGGGGCGGCAGCCAATCAGAGCGGCGCGCTCCGAAAGTTTCCTTTTATGGCGAGGCGGCGGCGGCGGCG
GCCCTATAAAAAGCGAAGCGCGCGGCGGGCGGGAGTCGCTGCGCGCTGCCTTCGCCCCGTGCCCCGCTCC
GCCGCCGCCTCGCGCCGCCCGCCCCGGCTCTGACTGACCGCGTTACTCCCACAGGTGAGCGGGCGGGACG
GCCCTTCTCCTCCGGGCTGTAATTAGCGCTTGGTTTAATGACGGCTTGTTTCTTTTCTGTGGCTGCGTGA
AAGCCTTGAGGGGCTCCGGGAGGGCCCTTTGTGCGGGGGGAGCGGCTCGGGGGGTGCGTGCGTGTGTGTG
TGCGTGGGGAGCGCCGCGTGCGGCTCCGCGCTGCCCGGCGGCTGTGAGCGCTGCGGGCGCGGCGCGGGGC
TTTGTGCGCTCCGCAGTGTGCGCGAGGGGAGCGCGGCCGGGGGCGGTGCCCCGCGGTGCGGGGGGGGCTG
CGAGGGGAACAAAGGCTGCGTGCGGGGTGTGTGCGTGGGGGGGTGAGCAGGGGGTGTGGGCGCGTCGGTC
GGGCTGCAACCCCCCCTGCACCCCCCTCCCCGAGTTGCTGAGCACGGCCCGGCTTCGGGTGCGGGGCTCC
GTACGGGGCGTGGCGCGGGGCTCGCCGTGCCGGGCGGGGGGGGGCGGCAGGGGGGGGGGCCGGGCGGGGC
GGGGCCGCCTCGGGCCGGGGGGGGCTCGGGGGGGGGGCGCGGCGGCCCCCGGAGCGCCGGCGGCTGTCGA
GGCGCGGCGAGCCGCAGCCATTGCCTTTTATGGTAATCGTGCGAGAGGGCGCAGGGACTTCCTTTGTCCC
AAATCTGTGCGGAGCCGAAATCTGGGAGGCGCCGCCGCACCCCCTCTAGCGGGCGCGGGGCGAAGCGGTG
CGGCGCCGGCAGGAAGGAAATGGGCGGGGAGGGCCTTCGTGCGTCGCCGCGCCGCCGTCCCCTTCTCCCT
CTCCAGCCTCGGGGCTGTCCGCGGGGGGACGGCTGCCTTCGGGGGGGACGGGGCAGGGCGGGGTTCGGCT
TCTGGCGTGTGACCGGCGGCTCTAGAGCCTCTGCTAACCATGTTCATGCCTTCTTCTTTTTCCTACAGCT
CCTGGGCAACGTGCTGGTTATTGTGCTGTCTCATCATTTTGGCAAAGAATTCGGTACCGCGGGCCCGGGA
TCCACCGGAAGCCACCTGCATGCGGCCGCGCTAGCGCCACCATGGGACATACCCTCTACGCGCCGGGGGG
TTATGACATCATGGGTTACCTCAGACAGATCAGAAACCGGCCGAACCCACAAGTGGAGCTGGGACCCGTC
GACCTCTCCTGCGCCCTCGTGCTGTGTGACCTTAAGCAGAAGGACACCCCTGTGGTGTACGCCTCCGAAG
CATTCCTGGAGATGACCGGGTACAACAGACACGAAGTGCTGGGACGGAACTGCCGCTTCCTGCAATCCCC
GGATGGAATGGTGAAGCCTAAGTCAACCCGCAAATACGTGGACTCCAACACTATCTACACCATGAAGAAG
GCCATTGACCGCAATGCTGAGGTGCAAGTGGAAGTGGTGAACTTCAAGAAGAACGGACAGCGCTTCGTCA
ACTTCCTGACTATGATTCCCGTGCGGGACGAAACCGGCGAATACCGGTACAGCATCGGGTTTCAGTGCGA
GACTGAGGGCGGCTCCGGAGGCAGCGGCGGTTCTGGAGGTTCCGGTGGCGGCTCCCAATTGATGGCGCGT
AAGGTCGATCTCACCTCCTGCGATCGCGAGCCGATCCACATCCCCGGCAGCATTCAGCCGTGCGGCTGCC
TACTAGCCTGCGACGCGCAGGCGGTGCGGATCACGCGCATTACGGAAAATGCCGGCGCGTTCTTTGGACG
CGAAACTCCGCGGGTCGGTGAGCTACTCGCCGATTACTTCGGCGAGACCGAAGCCCATGCGCTGCGCAAC
GCACTGGCGCAGTCCTCCGATCCAAAGCGACCGGCGCTGATCTTCGGTTGGCGCGACGGCCTGACCGGCC
GCACCTTCGACATCTCACTGCATCGCCATGACGGTACATCGATCATCGAGTTCGAGCCTGCGGCGGCCGA
ACAGGCCGACAATCCGCTGCGGCTGACGCGGCAGATCATCGCGCGCACCAAAGAACTGAAGTCGCTCGAA
GAGATGGCCGCACGGGTGCCGCGCTATCTGCAGGCGATGCTCGGCTATCACCGCGTGATGTTGTACCGCT
TCGCGGACGACGGCTCCGGGATGGTGATCGGCGAGGCGAAGCGCAGCGACCTAGAGAGCTTTCTCGGTCA
GCACTTTCCGGCGTCGCTGGTCCCGCAGCAGGCGCGGCTACTGTACTTGAAGAACGCGATCCGCGTGGTC
TCGGATTCGCGCGGCATCAGCAGCCGGATCGTGCCCGAGCACGACGCCTCCGGCGCCGCGCTCGATCTGT
CGTTCGCGCACCTGCGCAGCATCTCGCCCTGCCATCTCGAATTTCTGCGGAACATGGGCGTCAGCGCCTC
GATGTCGCTGTCGATCATCATTGACGGCACGCTATGGGGATTGATCATCTGTCATCATTACGAGCCGCGT
GCCGTGCCGATGGCGCAGCGCGTCGCGGCCGAAATGTTCGCCGACTTCTTATCGCTGCACTTCACCGCCG
CCCACCACCAACGCTACGCGTTGCAGGTGCAGAATGGACCTATAGGACATCGAGGTGAAGGGGACCCAAG
TGGTATTCCCATATTTATGGTGCTGGTGCCAGTGTTTGCCCTCACCATGGTAGCAGCCTGGGCTTTCATG
AGATACCGGCAACAACTTTGAGTTAACTCGAGGTACCGATGAATAGCTAAGGTCGAGGCCGCAGGTAAGT
ATCAAGGTTACAAGACAGGTTTAAGGAGACCAATAGAAACTGGGCTTGTCGAGACAGAGAAGACTCTTGC
GTTTCTGATAGGCACCTATTGGTCTTACTGACATCCACTTTGCCTTTCTCTCCACAGGTGTCGACAATCA
ACCTCTGGATTACAAAATTTGTGAAAGATTGACTGGTATTCTTAACTATGTTGCTCCTTTTACGCTATGT
GGATACGCTGCTTTAATGCCTTTGTATCATGCTATTGCTTCCCGTATGGCTTTCATTTTCTCCTCCTTGT
ATAAATCCTGGTTGCTGTCTCTTTATGAGGAGTTGTGGCCCGTTGTCAGGCAACGTGGCGTGGTGTGCAC
TGTGTTTGCTGACGCAACCCCCACTGGTTGGGGCATTGCCACCACCTGTCAGCTCCTTTCCGGGACTTTC
GCTTTCCCCCTCCCTATTGCCACGGCGGAACTCATCGCCGCCTGCCTTGCCCGCTGCTGGACAGGGGCTC
GGCTGTTGGGCACTGACAATTCCGTGGTGTTGTCGGGGAAGCTGACGTCCTTTCCATGGCTGCTCGCCTG
TGTTGCCACCTGGATTCTGCGCGGGACGTCCTTCTGCTACGTCCCTTCGGCCCTCAATCCAGCGGACCTT
CCTTCCCGCGGCCTGCTGCCGGCTCTGCGGCCTCTTCCGCGTCTTCGCCTTCGCCCTCAGACGAGTCGGA
TCTCCCTTTGGGCCGCCTCCCCGCCTGGAATTCGAGCTCGGTACGATCAGCCTCGACTGTGCCTTCTAGT
TGCCAGCCATCTGTTGTTTGCCCCTCCCCCGTGCCTTCCTTGACCCTGGAAGGTGCCACTCCCACTGTCC
TTTCCTAATAAAATGAGGAAATTGCATCGCATTGTCTGAGTAGGTGTCATTCTATTCTGGGGGGTGGGGT
GGGGCAGGACAGCAAGGGGGAGGATTGGGAAGACAATAGCCCAGCTTTTGTTCCCTTTAGTGAGGGTTAA
TTGCGCGCTTGGCGTAATCATGGTCATAGCTGTTTCCACTCCTCAGGTGCAGGCTGCCTATCAGAAGGTG
GTGGCTGGTGTGGCCAATGCCCTGGCTCACAAATACCACTGAGATCTTTTTCCCTCTGCCAAAAATTATG
GGGACATCATGAAGCCCCTTGAGCATCTGACTTCTGGCTAATAAAGGAAATTTATTTTCATTGCAATAGT
GTGTTGGAATTTTTTGTGTCTCTCACTCGGAAGGACATATGGGAGGGCAAATCATTTAAAACATCAGAAT
GAGTATTTGGTTTAGAGTTTGGCAACATATGCCCATATGCTGGCTGCCATGAACAAAGGTTGGCTATAAA
GAGGTCATCAGTATATGAAACAGCCCCCTGCTGTCCATTCCTTATTCCATAGAAAAGCCTTGACTTGAGG
TTAGATTTTTTTTATATTTTGTTTTGTGTTATTTTTTTCTTTAACATCCCTAAAATTTTCCTTACATGTT
TTACTAGCCAGATTTTTCCTCCTCTCCTGACTACTCCCAGTCATAGCTGTCCCTCTTCTCTTATGGAGAT
CCCTCGACCTGCAGCCCAAGCTTGGCGTAATCATGGTCATAGCTGTTTCCTGTGTGAAATTGTTATCCGC
TCACAATTCCACACAACATACGAGCCGGAAGCATAAAGTGTAAAGCCTGGGGTGCCTAATGAGTGAGCTA
ACTCACATTAATTGCGTTGCGCTCACTGCCCGCTTTCCAGTCGGGAAACCTGTCGTGCCAGCGGATCCGC
ATCTCAATTAGTCAGCAACCATAGTCCCGCCCCTAACTCCGCCCATCCCGCCCCTAACTCCGCCCAGTTC
CGCCCATTCTCCGCCCCATGGCTGACTAATTTTTTTTATTTATGCAGAGGCCGAGGCCGCCTCGGCCTCT
GAGCTATTCCAGAAGTAGTGAGGAGGCTTTTTTGGAGGCCTAGGCTTTTGCAAAAAGCTAACTTGTTTAT
TGCAGCTTATAATGGTTACAAATAAAGCAATAGCATCACAAATTTCACAAATAAAGCATTTTTTTCACTG
CATTCTAGTTGTGGTTTGTCCAAACTCATCAATGTATCTTATCATGTCTGGATCCGCTGCATTAATGAAT
CGGCCAACGCGCGGGGAGAGGCGGTTTGCGTATTGGGCGCTCTTCCGCTTCCTCGCTCACTGACTCGCTG
CGCTCGGTCGTTCGGCTGCGGCGAGCGGTATCAGCTCACTCAAAGGCGGTAATACGGTTATCCACAGAAT
CAGGGGATAACGCAGGAAAGAACATGTGAGCAAAAGGCCAGCAAAAGGCCAGGAACCGTAAAAAGGCCGC
GTTGCTGGCGTTTTTCCATAGGCTCCGCCCCCCTGACGAGCATCACAAAAATCGACGCTCAAGTCAGAGG
TGGCGAAACCCGACAGGACTATAAAGATACCAGGCGTTTCCCCCTGGAAGCTCCCTCGTGCGCTCTCCTG
TTCCGACCCTGCCGCTTACCGGATACCTGTCCGCCTTTCTCCCTTCGGGAAGCGTGGCGCTTTCTCATAG
CTCACGCTGTAGGTATCTCAGTTCGGTGTAGGTCGTTCGCTCCAAGCTGGGCTGTGTGCACGAACCCCCC
GTTCAGCCCGACCGCTGCGCCTTATCCGGTAACTATCGTCTTGAGTCCAACCCGGTAAGACACGACTTAT
CGCCACTGGCAGCAGCCACTGGTAACAGGATTAGCAGAGCGAGGTATGTAGGCGGTGCTACAGAGTTCTT
GAAGTGGTGGCCTAACTACGGCTACACTAGAAGAACAGTATTTGGTATCTGCGCTCTGCTGAAGCCAGTT
ACCTTCGGAAAAAGAGTTGGTAGCTCTTGATCCGGCAAACAAACCACCGCTGGTAGCGGTGGTTTTTTTG
TTTGCAAGCAGCAGATTACGCGCAGAAAAAAAGGATCTCAAGAAGATCCTTTGATCTTTTCTACGGGGTC
TGACGCTCAGTGGAACGAAAACTCACGTTAAGGGATTTTGGTCATGAGATTATCAAAAAGGATCTTCACC
TAGATCCTTTTAAATTAAAAATGAAGTTTTAAATCAATCTAAAGTATATATGAGTAAACTTGGTCTGACA
GTTACCAATGCTTAATCAGTGAGGCACCTATCTCAGCGATCTGTCTATTTCGTTCATCCATAGTTGCCTG
ACTCCCCGTCGTGTAGATAACTACGATACGGGAGGGCTTACCATCTGGCCCCAGTGCTGCAATGATACCG
CGAGACCCACGCTCACCGGCTCCAGATTTATCAGCAATAAACCAGCCAGCCGGAAGGGCCGAGCGCAGAA
GTGGTCCTGCAACTTTATCCGCCTCCATCCAGTCTATTAATTGTTGCCGGGAAGCTAGAGTAAGTAGTTC
GCCAGTTAATAGTTTGCGCAACGTTGTTGCCATTGCTACAGGCATCGTGGTGTCACGCTCGTCGTTTGGT
ATGGCTTCATTCAGCTCCGGTTCCCAACGATCAAGGCGAGTTACATGATCCCCCATGTTGTGCAAAAAAG
CGGTTAGCTCCTTCGGTCCTCCGATCGTTGTCAGAAGTAAGTTGGCCGCAGTGTTATCACTCATGGTTAT
GGCAGCACTGCATAATTCTCTTACTGTCATGCCATCCGTAAGATGCTTTTCTGTGACTGGTGAGTACTCA
ACCAAGTCATTCTGAGAATAGTGTATGCGGCGACCGAGTTGCTCTTGCCCGGCGTCAATACGGGATAATA
CCGCGCCACATAGCAGAACTTTAAAAGTGCTCATCATTGGAAAACGTTCTTCGGGGCGAAAACTCTCAAG
GATCTTACCGCTGTTGAGATCCAGTTCGATGTAACCCACTCGTGCACCCAACTGATCTTCAGCATCTTTT
ACTTTCACCAGCGTTTCTGGGTGAGCAAAAACAGGAAGGCAAAATGCCGCAAAAAAGGGAATAAGGGCGA
CACGGAAATGTTGAATACTCATACTCTTCCTTTTTCAATATTATTGAAGCATTTATCAGGGTTATTGTCT
CATGAGCGGATACATATTTGAATGTATTTAGAAAAATAAACAAATAGGGGTTCCGCGCACATTTCCCCGA
AAAGTGCCACCTG
Features (pLannotate 1.2.2; 26 found; start..end, strand, type, name):
      5..384     +  enhancer       CMV enhancer: human cytomegalovirus immediate early enhancer
    386..509     +  promoter       chicken β-actin promoter (fragment): contains a 21-bp deletion relative to the standard chicken β-actin promoter
    545..568     +  promoter       chicken β-actin promoter (fragment): No description available
    662..1678    +  intron         chimeric intron: chimera between introns from chicken β-actin and rabbit β-globin
   1676..1732    +  CDS            HBB (fragment): HBB_LEPEU - Experimental evidence at protein level: Swiss-Prot protein existence level 1. Involved in oxygen transport from the lung to the various peripheral tissues. From Lepus europaeus (European hare).
   1732..1758    +  misc_feature   MCS (fragment): multiple cloning site
   2302..3234    +  CDS            iRFP670: iRFP670 is a basic (constitutively fluorescent) near ir fluorescent protein published in 2013, derived from Rhodopseudomonas palustris CGA009. It has low acid sensitivity. It requires the cofactor biliverdin for fluorescence.
   3241..3378    +  CDS            SYNJ2BP (fragment): SYJ2B_HUMAN - Also known as OMP25 From Homo sapiens (Human).
   3425..3557    +  intron         chimeric intron: chimera between introns from human β-globin and immunoglobulin heavy chain genes
   3566..4154    +  misc_feature   WPRE: woodchuck hepatitis virus posttranscriptional regulatory element
   4158..4174    +  misc_feature   MCS (fragment): pUC18/19 multiple cloning site
   4187..4298    +  polyA_signal   bGH poly(A) signal: bovine growth hormone polyadenylation signal
   4394..4412    -  promoter       T3 promoter: promoter for bacteriophage T3 RNA polymerase
   4448..4519    +  CDS            HBB (fragment): HBB_PONPY - Experimental evidence at transcript level: Swiss-Prot protein existence level 2. Involved in oxygen transport from the lung to the various peripheral tissues. From Pongo pygmaeus (Bornean orangutan).
   4590..4645    +  polyA_signal   β-globin poly(A) signal: rabbit β-globin polyadenylation signal (Gil and Proudfoot, 1987)
   5030..5046    -  protein_bind   lac operator: The lac repressor binds to the lac operator to inhibit transcription in E. coli. This inhibition can be relieved by adding lactose or isopropyl-β-D-thiogalactopyranoside (IPTG). lac repressor encoded by lacI
   5054..5084    -  promoter       lac promoter: promoter for the E. coli lac operon
   5099..5120    -  protein_bind   CAP binding site: CAP binding activates transcription in the presence of cAMP. E. coli catabolite activator protein
   5133..5172    -  CDS            lacI (fragment): lac repressor; lacI; The lac repressor binds to the lac operator to inhibit transcription in E. coli. This inhibition can be relieved by adding lactose or isopropyl-β-D-thiogalactopyranoside (IPTG).
   5179..5201    +  promoter       SV40 promoter (fragment): SV40 enhancer and early promoter
   5225..5360    +  rep_origin     SV40 ori: SV40 origin of replication
   5380..5514    +  polyA_signal   SV40 poly(A) signal: SV40 polyadenylation signal
   5516..5570    -  CDS            lacI (fragment): lac repressor; lacI; The lac repressor binds to the lac operator to inhibit transcription in E. coli. This inhibition can be relieved by adding lactose or isopropyl-β-D-thiogalactopyranoside (IPTG).
   5753..6341    -  rep_origin     ori: high-copy-number ColE1/pMB1/pBR322/pUC origin of replication
   6512..7372    -  CDS            AmpR: β-lactamase; bla; confers resistance to ampicillin, carbenicillin, and related antibiotics
   7373..7477    -  promoter       AmpR promoter: bla
