[The description below was written by a language model from this plasmid's Addgene catalogue record and pLannotate feature annotations shown in this document.]
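Description:
eMagB-iRFP-Mito is a mammalian expression plasmid built on a pCAGGS-type backbone with a WPRE that was designed as an electroporation vector. It is propagated in E. coli as a high-copy plasmid through a ColE1/pUC-type origin and selected with ampicillin via the β-lactamase gene. The backbone also carries an SV40 origin and leftover lac regulatory and lacI fragments, which have no role in the payload.

Expression is driven by the composite CAG arrangement: the CMV immediate-early enhancer, the chicken β-actin promoter and a chimeric β-actin/β-globin intron. The synthetic insert, about 1.6 kb, encodes eMagB-iRFP-OMP25. The eMagB portion is not recognised by the automated annotation, but it presumably occupies the unannotated stretch between the cloning site and the reporter. It is one component of an optimized Magnets photodimerizer pair derived from the fungal photoreceptor Vivid. It is followed by the near-infrared fluorescent protein iRFP670, which requires biliverdin as a cofactor, and then a fragment of human SYNJ2BP (OMP25), which by the construct name serves as the mitochondrial targeting element. Downstream lie a second small chimeric intron, the WPRE to enhance transcript stability and expression, and a bGH polyadenylation signal, with a rabbit β-globin poly(A) signal further on.

The stated purpose is blue-light-dependent heterodimerization. This construct would place the eMagB half at mitochondria as a fluorescently marked anchor, so that a protein fused to the complementary Magnets partner can be recruited there on illumination. The depositor and repository sequences, roughly 7.5 kb each, give essentially the same feature map, differing by a few bases and in how completely the β-actin promoter is annotated.
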