Addgene plasmid #162250: eMagB-iRFP-Mito
Purpose: Blue-light dependent heterodimerization system
Depositing lab: Pietro De Camilli. Depositing organization: Yale University. Publication: Optimized Vivid-derived Magnets photodimerizers for subcellular optogenetics in mammalian cells. Benedetti L, Marvin JS, Falahati H, Guillen-Samander A, Looger LL, De Camilli P. Elife. 2020 Nov 11;9. pii: 63230. doi: 10.7554/eLife.63230. PubMed 33174843.
Backbone
  Vector backbone: M18 pCAGGS WPRE electroporation vector (Gray et al., 2016)
  Backbone size w/o insert (bp): 5903
  Vector type: Mammalian Expression
Growth in bacteria
  Bacterial resistance: Ampicillin, 100 μg/mL
  Growth temperature: 37°C
  Growth strain: DH5alpha
  Copy number: High Copy
Gene/Insert
  Gene/Insert name: eMagB-iRFP-OMP25
  Species: Synthetic
  Insert size (bp): 1590
  Promoter: beta-actin promoter
  Cloning method: Restriction Enzyme; 5′ cloning site NheI (unknown if destroyed); 3′ cloning site HpaI (unknown if destroyed)
Terms and licenses: Academic/Nonprofit Terms; Industry Terms: Not Available to Industry
Depositor comments: Please visit https://doi.org/10.1101/2020.08.28.272807 for bioRxiv preprint.
How to cite: eMagB-iRFP-Mito was a gift from Pietro De Camilli (Addgene plasmid # 162250 ; http://n2t.net/addgene:162250 ; RRID:Addgene_162250)
